Addgene plasmid #156937: pD649-HAsp-CEACAM5-Fc(DAPA)-AviTag-6xHis
Purpose: Mammalian expression of cell-surface protein extracellular domain fused to Fc(DAPA)-Avi-6xHis. Protein is secreted from cells.
Depositing lab: Chris Garcia. Depositing organization: Stanford University. Publication: A Human IgSF Cell-Surface Interactome Reveals a Complex Network of Protein-Protein Interactions. Wojtowicz WM, Vielmetter J, Fernandes RA, Siepe DH, Eastman CL, Chisholm GB, Cox S, Klock H, Anderson PW, Rue SM, Miller JJ, Glaser SM, Bragstad ML, Vance J, Lam AW, Lesley SA, Zinn K, Garcia KC. Cell. 2020 Aug 20;182(4):1027-1043.e17. doi: 10.1016/j.cell.2020.07.025. PubMed 32822567.
Backbone
  Vector backbone: pD649
  Backbone size w/o insert (bp): 6106
  Vector type: Mammalian Expression
Growth in bacteria
  Bacterial resistance: Ampicillin, 100 μg/mL
  Growth temperature: 37°C
  Growth strain: DH5alpha
  Copy number: High Copy
Gene/Insert
  Gene/Insert name: CEACAM5 (alt name: CEAM5)
  Species: H. sapiens (human)
  Insert size (bp): 1944
  Mutation: Fc region of human IgG contains D265A and P329A mutations (DAPA)
  Entrez Gene: CEACAM5 (a.k.a. CD66e, CEA)
  Promoter: CMV/SP6
  Tag / fusion protein: Fc(DAPA)-AviTag-6xHis (C terminal on backbone)
  Cloning method: Restriction Enzyme; 5′ cloning site GCGGCCGC (not destroyed); 3′ cloning site GGCGCGCC (not destroyed)
  Sequencing primers: 5′ ATTTAGGTGACACTATAG; 3′ CACGTACCAGTTGAACTTCACC
Resource information
  A portion of this plasmid was derived from a plasmid made by: synthesis by ThermoFisher
Terms and licenses: Academic/Nonprofit Terms; Industry Terms: Not Available to Industry
Depositor comments: Some plasmids in this collection may have an IS4-like element ISVsa5 family transposase upstream of the CMV promoter.
How to cite: pD649-HAsp-CEACAM5-Fc(DAPA)-AviTag-6xHis was a gift from Chris Garcia (Addgene plasmid # 156937 ; http://n2t.net/addgene:156937 ; RRID:Addgene_156937)
