[The description below was written by a language model from this plasmid's Addgene catalogue record and pLannotate feature annotations shown in this document.]
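Description:
pD649-HAsp-CEACAM5-Fc(DAPA)-AviTag-6xHis is a mammalian expression plasmid built on the pD649 backbone for producing a secreted, soluble form of the human CEACAM5 (CEA, CD66e) extracellular domain. It is maintained in E. coli through a high-copy ColE1/pUC-type origin and selected with ampicillin via a complete β-lactamase gene. The sequenced record is 8,050 nt, matching the stated backbone plus the 1,944 bp insert.

Expression is driven by the CMV immediate-early enhancer and promoter, followed by a fragment of CMV intron A and an SP6 promoter that could support in vitro transcription and serves as a sequencing primer site. The open reading frame begins with a signal peptide, named HAsp in the construct name but matched by the annotation software to a partial mouse immunoglobulin heavy chain signal sequence. This peptide directs the product into the secretory pathway. The CEACAM5 ectodomain, cloned between retained NotI and AscI sites, is fused at its C terminus to a human IgG1 Fc region carrying the D265A and P329A (DAPA) substitutions, which are generally used to reduce Fc effector interactions. Next come an AviTag for site-specific enzymatic biotinylation and a 6xHis tag for metal-affinity purification, although these two small tags are not called in the feature table. A bGH polyadenylation signal terminates the transcript.

A separate SV40 promoter/EM7 cassette with a puromycin N-acetyltransferase sequence and an SV40 poly(A) signal is also annotated. It suggests possible puromycin selection in mammalian cells, although the record does not list this as a marker. Short f1 ori, lacZα, KanR and ble matches appear to be backbone remnants. The depositor notes that some plasmids in this collection may carry an IS4-like transposase upstream of the CMV promoter. The construct belongs to a human IgSF cell-surface protein collection made for protein–protein interaction screening.
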