Features (pLannotate 1.2.2; 21 found; start..end, strand, type, name):
     66..665     -  CDS            PuroR (fragment): puromycin N-acetyltransferase; pac from Streptomyces; confers resistance to puromycin
    684..731     -  promoter       EM7 promoter: synthetic bacterial promoter&nbsp
    779..1108    -  promoter       SV40 promoter: SV40 enhancer and early promoter
   1122..1230    -  rep_origin     f1 ori (fragment): f1 bacteriophage origin of replication; arrow indicates direction of (+) strand synthesis
   1231..1342    -  polyA_signal   bGH poly(A) signal: bovine growth hormone polyadenylation signal
   1557..2234    -  CDS            IGHG1 (fragment): IGHG1_HUMAN - Experimental evidence at protein level: Swiss-Prot protein existence level 1. Constant region of immunoglobulin heavy chains. Immunoglobulins, also known as antibodies, are membrane-bound or secreted glycoproteins produced by B lymphocytes. In the recognition phase of humoral immunity, the membrane-bound immunoglobulins serve as receptors which, upon binding of a specific antigen, trigger the clonal expansion and differentiation of B lymphocytes into immunoglobulins- secreting plasma cells. Secreted immunoglobulins mediate the effector phase of humoral immunity, which results in
   2253..4196    -  CDS            CEACAM5 (fragment): CEAM5_HUMAN - Also known as CEA. Experimental evidence at protein level: Swiss-Prot protein existence level 1. (Microbial infection) Receptor for E.coli Dr adhesins. Binding of E.coli Dr adhesins leads to dissociation of the homodimer. From Homo sapiens (Human).
   4302..4339    -  CDS            IgH signal sequence (fragment): signal sequence from the mouse immunoglobulin heavy chain variable region
   4343..4361    -  promoter       SP6 promoter: promoter for bacteriophage SP6 RNA polymerase
   4413..4456    -  intron         CMV intron (fragment): modified intron A from human cytomegalovirus
   4592..4795    -  promoter       CMV promoter: human cytomegalovirus (CMV) immediate early promoter
   4796..5099    -  enhancer       CMV enhancer: human cytomegalovirus immediate early enhancer
   5342..5358    -  protein_bind   lac operator: The lac repressor binds to the lac operator to inhibit transcription in E. coli. This inhibition can be relieved by adding lactose or isopropyl-β-D-thiogalactopyranoside (IPTG). lac repressor encoded by lacI
   5814..5833    +  CDS            lacZα (fragment): LacZα fragment of β-galactosidase; lacZ fragment
   5858..5875    -  terminator     rrnB T2 terminator (fragment): transcription terminator T2 from the E. coli rrnB gene
   6100..6688    -  rep_origin     ori: high-copy-number ColE1/pMB1/pBR322/pUC origin of replication
   6799..6823    +  CDS            KanR (fragment): aminoglycoside phosphotransferase; aph(3')-Ia; confers resistance to kanamycin
   6853..6949    +  promoter       AmpR promoter (fragment): bla
   6952..7812    +  CDS            AmpR: β-lactamase; bla; confers resistance to ampicillin, carbenicillin, and related antibiotics
   7865..7986    -  polyA_signal   SV40 poly(A) signal: SV40 polyadenylation signal
   7981..56      -  CDS            ble (fragment) (across the origin): BLE_KLEPN - Experimental evidence at protein level: Swiss-Prot protein existence level 1. Binding protein with a strong affinity to the bleomycin family of antibiotics. Binds to CL990; an antimitotic-antibiotic compound. From Klebsiella pneumoniae.
>Addgene plasmid #156937 | pD649-HAsp-CEACAM5-Fc(DAPA)-AviTag-6xHis | addgene full sequence | sequence record 492983 | Addgene NGS Result
AAAACGATTCCGAAGCCCAACCTTTCATAGAAGGCGGCGGTGGAATCGAAATCTCGTAGCACGTGTCAGG
CACCGGGCTTGCGGGTCATGCACCAGGTGCGCGGTCCTTCGGGCACCTCGACGTCGGCGGTGACGGTGAA
GCCGAGCCGCTCGTAGAAGGGGAGGTTGCGGGGCGCGGATGTCTCCAGGAAGGCGGGCACCCCGGCGCGC
TCGGCCGCCTCCACTCCGGGGAGCACGACGGCGCTGCCCAGACCCTTGCCCTGGTGGTCGGGCGAGACGC
CGACGGTGGCCAGGAACCACGCGGGCTCCTTGGGCCGGTGCGGCGCCAGGAGGCCTTCCATCTGTTGCTG
CGCGGCCAGCCGGGAACCGCTCAACTCGGCCATGCGCGGGCCGATCTCGGCGAACACCGCCCCCGCTTCG
ACGCTCTCCGGCGTGGTCCAGACCGCCACCGCGGCGCCGTCGTCCGCGACCCACACCTTGCCGATGTCGA
GCCCGACGCGCGTGAGGAAGAGTTCTTGCAGCTCGGTGACCCGCTCGATGTGGCGGTCCGGATCGACGGT
GTGGCGCGTGGCGGGGTAGTCGGCGAACGCGGCGGCGAGGGTGCGTACGGCCCTGGGGACGTCGTCGCGG
GTGGCGAGGCGCACCGTGGGCTTGTACTCGGTCATGGTTTAGTTCCTCACCTTGTCGTATTATACTATGC
CGATATACTATGCCGATGATTAATTGTCAACACGTGCTGATCAGATCCGAAAATGGATATACAAGCTCCC
GGGAGCTTTTTGCAAAAGCCTAGGCCTCCAAAAAAGCCTCCTCACTACTTCTGGAATAGCTCAGAGGCAG
AGGCGGCCTCGGCCTCTGCATAAATAAAAAAAATTAGTCAGCCATGGGGCGGAGAATGGGCGGAACTGGG
CGGAGTTAGGGGCGGGATGGGCGGAGTTAGGGGCGGGACTATGGTTGCTGACTAATTGAGATGCATGCTT
TGCATACTTCTGCCTGCTGGGGAGCCTGGGGACTTTCCACACCTGGTTGCTGACTAATTGAGATGCATGC
TTTGCATACTTCTGCCTGCTGGGGAGCCTGGGGACTTTCCACACCCTAACTGACACACATTCCACAGAAT
TAATTCGCGTTAAATTTTTGTTAAATCAGCTCATTTTTTAACCAATAGGCCGAAATCGGCAAAATCCCTT
ATAAATCAAAAGAATAGACCGAGATAGGGTTGAGTGTTGTGATGCAATTTCCTCATTTTATTAGGAAAGG
ACAGTGGGAGTGGCACCTTCCAGGGTCAAGGAAGGCACGGGGGAGGGGCAAACAACAGATGGCTGGCAAC
TAGAAGGCACAGTCGAGGCTGATTTTCTCTATCTATTTATTTTACTACTCAAGACTATCTTGCAAAGTAG
AAGAACCCTGTCTGCAGTATGACGACCGTGTATACCCGATTGGCTTACCGGGTAACGCGTTGTGCCAGTG
ACTACAGGCCGGCCTTAGTGGTGATGGTGGTGGTGTTCATGCCACTCAATCTTCTGAGCCTCGAAAATAT
CATTAAGACCGCTGCCGCCGGGGCTCAGGCTCAGGGACTTCTGGGTGTAGTGGTTGTGCAGGGCCTCGTG
CATCACGCTGCAGCTGAACACGTTGCCCTGCTGCCACCTGGACTTGTCCACGGTCAGCTTGCTGTACAGG
AAGAAGCTGCCGTCGCTGTCCAGCACTGGGGGGGTGGTCTTGTAGTTGTTCTCGGGCTGGCCGTTGCTCT
CCCACTCCACGGCGATATCGCTGGGGTAGAAGCCCTTCACCAGACAGGTCAGGGACACCTGGTTCTTGGT
CATCTCCTCCCGGCTGGGGGGCAGGGTGTACACCTGGGGCTCCCGTGGCTGGCCCTTGGCCTTGCTGATT
GTCTTTTCGATTGGGGCAGCCAGGGCCTTGTTGGAGACTTTGCACTTGTATTCTTTGCCGTTCAGCCAGT
CCTGGTGCAGCACGGTCAGCACGGACACCACCCTGTAGGTGCTGTTGTACTGCTCCTCTCTGGGCTTGGT
CTTGGCGTTGTGCACCTCCACGCCGTCCACGTACCAGTTGAACTTCACCTCTGGGTCCTCGTGGGACACG
GCCACCACCACGCAGGTCACCTCGGGGGTCCTGCTGATCATCAGGGTGTCCTTGGGCTTGGGGGGGAACA
GGAACACGGAAGGCCCTCCCAGCAGTTCTGGAGCTGGGCAGGGGGGGCAGGTGTGGGTCTTGTCGCCGCC
CGGCGCGCCACCGGGAGATGTGCCGGAGGCGGACACAGTGATGGACTTCACGATGGAGTTGTTTCTGCCG
GTGGCCAGATTGGACACGAAGCAGGCGTAGGTGCCATTGTTGTTGGGTGTGATCTTGGCGATAAACAGCA
CCTGGGTATGCTGCTGAGGGATGCCGTTGATCCGCCAGGAGTACTGAGGACTTGGGTTGCTTGCGCTGTG
GCAAGACAGATTCAGGTTGGCGCCGCTCAGGTAGCTGCTATCAGGTGGGGAGATGATGGGTGTGTCAGGG
CCATAGAGCACATCCAGTGTGACAGGGTCGCTCCGATTGGCGGACACGGAATTCTGGATTCCGCACACGT
AGGCTCTGGCGTCGTTCCGTGTCACATTAAACAGGGTGAGTGTCCGGTTGCCATTAGACAGCTGCAGGCG
AGGTGACACTGGCAGTGACTGGCCGTTAACCCACCAAAGGTAAGTTGTGTTCTGAGCCTCTGGTTCACAG
GTGAAGGCGACGGCATCTTTGTCCTCAACCGGCTTGGAATTGTTAGAGCTGATGGAAGGTTTAGGCAGCT
CGGCAGACACGGTGATTGTTTTCACTGTGGTCCGGCTGTGGCCGCTGGCAGAATTGTTGGCCTGGCATGT
GTACAGGCCGGAGTTCTTCTCGGTGATATTGCTAATGAAGAGTTCTTGTGTGTGCTGCTGGATATTGCCG
TCGATCAGCCAGCTGTACTGTGCAGGCGGATTGGAGGCAGCGTGGCAGGACAGAGACAGGTTCACGCCAG
GTCTGTAGTAGGTGTAGCTGGGGCTGATTGTGGGGTCGTCAGGTCCATACAGGACGTTCAGAATCACGGG
GTCGCTGTGGTCCACGGACAGCTTGTTCTGAATGCCGCACTCGTAAGGGCCCACGTCGTTTCTGGTCACG
CTCAGCAGGGTCAGTGTTCTGTTGTCGTTGGACAGCTGGAGCCGGGGAGACACGGGGAGAGACTGATTGT
TAACCCACCACAGGTATGTGGTATTCTGGATCTCAGGCTCGCATGTCAGAGCCACGGCATCCTCGTCCTC
GACGGGGTTAGAGTTGTTGGAGGTGATGAAAGGCTTTGGAGGCTCGGCGTACACTGTGATGGTGGTCACG
GTGGTTCTGTTCAGGCCGGTATCGCTGTTGTGGGCCTGACAGGTATAGCTGCCGCTGTTGTTCACGGTGA
TGTTGGGGATGAACAGCTCTTGGGTGCTCTGCTGGAAGGTGCCGTTCACGAACCAACTGTACTGAGCTGG
AGGATTGCTGGCGGCGTGACAGCTCAGGTTCAGGTTCTCGCCGCTTCTGTAGCTGGTGTTCAGTGGAGAG
ATTGTGGGAGCGTCGGGGCCGTACAGCACATTCAGGATCACGCTATCGCTCCGCCTGGCAGACACTGGGT
TCTGTGTCTCGCACTTGTAGCTGGCGGTGTCATTCCGGGTCACGTTGAACAGTGTCAGGGTCCGATTGCC
GTTGCTCAGCTGCAGTCTGGGAGACACAGGCAGGCTCTGGTTGTTGACCCACCAAAGATAGGTGGCGTCC
TGTGTTTCGGGCTCGCAGGTAAAGGCCACGGCGTCCTTATCTTCCACGGGCTTGCTGTTGTTGCTGCTGA
TGCTAGGCTTGGGCAGCTCAGGGTACACTCTGAACTGGCCGGTGGCTTCCTCGTTGACCAGGTCGCTCTT
GATCACGTGCAGGGTGTAGAAGCCGGTGTCGTTCTGGATGATGTTCTGGATCAGCAGGCTGGCGTTGGGG
TAGATGATCTCTCTGCCGCTATAGGCAGGTCCAGGTGTAGCCTGCTGGGTGCCGATCACGTAGCCGATGA
TCTGTCTGTTGCCGTCCACTCTCTCGCCCTTGTACCAGCTGTAGCCAAACAGGTGCTGAGGCAGGTTGTG
GACCAGCAGCAGCACTTCTTTGCCCTCGGCCACGTTGAAAGGGGTGCTCTCGATTGTCAGCTTGGCGGCC
GCAGCGAACACCAGGCAGAAGATGTAGCTCAGGGCAATGATGGTCTTCATGGTGGCGCTAGCAGGCGCGT
TTTCGATAGAACCGAGGTGCAGTTGGACCTGGGAGTGGACACCTGTGGAGAGAAAGGCAAAGTGGATGTT
ATTCTATAGTGTCACCTAAATCGTATGTGTATGATACATAAGGTTATGTATTAATTGTAGCCGCGTTCTA
ACGAAGCCAAGGGGGTGGGCCTATAGACTCTATAGGCGGTACTTACGTCACTCTTGGCACGGGGAATCCG
CGTTCCAATGCACCGTTCCCGGCCGCGGAGGCTGGATCGGTCCCGGTGTCTTCTATGGAGGTCAAAACAG
CGTGGATGGCGTCTCCAGGCGATCTGACGGTTCACTAAACGAGCTCTGCTTATATAGACCTCCCACCGTA
CACGCCTACCGCCCATTTGCGTCAATGGGGCGGAGTTGTTACGACATTTTGGAAAGTCCCGTTGATTTTG
GTGCCAAAACAAACTCCCATTGACGTCAATGGGGTGGAGACTTGGAAATCCCCGTGAGTCAAACCGCTAT
CCACGCCCATTGATGTACTGCCAAAACCGCATCACCATGGTAATAGCGATGACTAATACGTAGATGTACT
GCCAAGTAGGAAAGTCCCATAAGGTCATGTACTGGGCATAATGCCAGGCGGGCCATTTACCGTCATTGAC
GTCAATAGGGGGCGTACTTGGCATATGATACACTTGATGTACTGCCAAGTGGGCAGTTTACCGTAAATAC
TCCACCCATTGACGTCAATGGAAAGTCCCTATTGGCGTTACTATGGGAACATACGTCATTATTGACGTCA
ATGGGCGGGGGTCGTTGGGCGGTCAGCCAGGCGGGCCATTTACCGTAAGTTATGTAACGCGGAACTCCAT
ATATGGGCTATGAACTAATGACCCCGTAATTGATTACTATTAATAACTAGTCAATAATCAATGCCAACAT
GGCGGTCATATTGGACATGAGCCAATATAAATGTACATATTATGATATAGATACAACGTATGCAATGGCC
AATAGCCAATATTGATTTATGCTATATAACCAATGAATAATATGGCTAATGGCCAATATTGAGTCAACGC
CACTGTGCATGAAGCTCGTAATTGTTATCCGCTCACAATTAAGGGCGACACAAAATTTATTCTAAATGAT
AATAAATACTGATAACATCTTATAGTTTGTATTATATTTTGTATTATCGTTGACATGTATAATTTTGATA
TCAAAAACTGATTTTCCCTTTATTATTTTCGAGATTTATTTTCTTAATTCTCTTTAACAAACTAGAAATA
TTGTATATACAAAAAATCATAAATAATAGATGAATAGTTTAATTATAGGTGTTCATCAATCGAAAAAGCA
ACGTATCTTATTTAAAGTGCGTTGCTTTTTTCTCATTTATAAGGTTAAATAATTCTCATATATCAAGCAA
AGTGACAGGCGCCCTTAAATATTCTGACAAATGCTCTTTCCCTAAACTCCCCCCATAAAAAAACCCGCCG
AAGCGGGTTTTTACGTTATTTGCGGATTAACGATTACTCGTTATCAGAACCGCCCAGGGGGCCCGAGCTT
AAGACTGGCCGTCGTTTTACAACACAGAAAGAGTTTGTAGAAACGCAAAAAGGCCATCCGTCAGGGGCCT
TCTGCTTAGTTTGATGCCTGGCAGTTCCCTACTCTCGCCTTCCGCTTCCTCGCTCACTGACTCGCTGCGC
TCGGTCGTTCGGCTGCGGCGAGCGGTATCAGCTCACTCAAAGGCGGTAATACGGTTATCCACAGAATCAG
GGGATAACGCAGGAAAGAACATGTGAGCAAAAGGCCAGCAAAAGGCCAGGAACCGTAAAAAGGCCGCGTT
GCTGGCGTTTTTCCATAGGCTCCGCCCCCCTGACGAGCATCACAAAAATCGACGCTCAAGTCAGAGGTGG
CGAAACCCGACAGGACTATAAAGATACCAGGCGTTTCCCCCTGGAAGCTCCCTCGTGCGCTCTCCTGTTC
CGACCCTGCCGCTTACCGGATACCTGTCCGCCTTTCTCCCTTCGGGAAGCGTGGCGCTTTCTCATAGCTC
ACGCTGTAGGTATCTCAGTTCGGTGTAGGTCGTTCGCTCCAAGCTGGGCTGTGTGCACGAACCCCCCGTT
CAGCCCGACCGCTGCGCCTTATCCGGTAACTATCGTCTTGAGTCCAACCCGGTAAGACACGACTTATCGC
CACTGGCAGCAGCCACTGGTAACAGGATTAGCAGAGCGAGGTATGTAGGCGGTGCTACAGAGTTCTTGAA
GTGGTGGGCTAACTACGGCTACACTAGAAGAACAGTATTTGGTATCTGCGCTCTGCTGAAGCCAGTTACC
TTCGGAAAAAGAGTTGGTAGCTCTTGATCCGGCAAACAAACCACCGCTGGTAGCGGTGGTTTTTTTGTTT
GCAAGCAGCAGATTACGCGCAGAAAAAAAGGATCTCAAGAAGATCCTTTGATCTTTTCTACGGGGTCTGA
CGCTCAGTGGAACGACGCGCGCGTAACTCACGTTAAGGGATTTTGGTCATGAGCAAGGGGTGTTATGAGC
CATATTCAGGTATAAATGGGCTCGCGATAATGTTCAGAATTGGTTAATTGGTTGTAACACTGACCCCTAT
TTGTTTATTTTTCTAAATACATTCAAATATGTATCCGCTCATGAGACAATAACCCTGATAAATGCTTCAA
TAATATTGAAAAAGGAAGAATATGAGTATTCAACATTTCCGTGTCGCCCTTATTCCCTTTTTTGCGGCAT
TTTGCCTTCCTGTTTTTGCTCACCCAGAAACGCTGGTGAAAGTAAAAGATGCTGAAGATCAGTTGGGTGC
ACGAGTGGGTTACATCGAACTGGATCTCAACAGCGGTAAGATCCTTGAGAGTTTTCGCCCCGAAGAACGT
TTTCCAATGATGAGCACTTTTAAAGTTCTGCTATGTGGCGCGGTATTATCCCGTATTGACGCCGGGCAAG
AGCAACTCGGTCGCCGCATACACTATTCTCAGAATGACTTGGTTGAGTACTCACCAGTCACAGAAAAGCA
TCTTACGGATGGCATGACAGTAAGAGAATTATGCAGTGCTGCCATAACCATGAGTGATAACACTGCGGCC
AACTTACTTCTGACAACGATCGGAGGACCGAAGGAGCTAACCGCTTTTTTGCACAACATGGGGGATCATG
TAACTCGCCTTGATCGTTGGGAACCGGAGCTGAATGAAGCCATACCAAACGACGAGCGTGACACCACGAT
GCCTGTAGCGATGGCAACAACGTTGCGCAAACTATTAACTGGCGAACTACTTACTCTAGCTTCCCGGCAA
CAATTAATAGACTGGATGGAGGCGGATAAAGTTGCAGGACCACTTCTGCGCTCGGCCCTTCCGGCTGGCT
GGTTTATTGCTGATAAATCCGGAGCCGGTGAGCGTGGTTCTCGCGGTATCATCGCAGCGCTGGGGCCAGA
TGGTAAGCCCTCCCGTATCGTAGTTATCTACACGACGGGGAGTCAGGCAACTATGGATGAACGAAATAGA
CAGATCGCTGAGATAGGTGCCTCACTGATTAAGCATTGGTAATGACCATGATTACGCCAAGCTCTAGCTA
GAGGTCGACGGTATACAGACATGATAAGATACATTGATGAGTTTGGACAAACCACAACTAGAATGCAGTG
AAAAAAATGCTTTATTTGTGAAATTTGTGATGCTATTGCTTTATTTGTAACCATTATAAGCTGCAATAAA
CAAGTTGGGGTGGGCGAAGAACTCCAGCATGAGATCCCCGCGCTGGAGGATCATCCAGCCGGCGTCCCGG
