>Addgene plasmid #156937 | pD649-HAsp-CEACAM5-Fc(DAPA)-AviTag-6xHis | depositor partial sequence | sequence record 302984 | insert (extracellular domain)
AAGCTGACAATCGAGAGCACCCCTTTCAACGTGGCCGAGGGCAAAGAAGTGCTGCTGCTGGTCCACAACC
TGCCTCAGCACCTGTTTGGCTACAGCTGGTACAAGGGCGAGAGAGTGGACGGCAACAGACAGATCATCGG
CTACGTGATCGGCACCCAGCAGGCTACACCTGGACCTGCCTATAGCGGCAGAGAGATCATCTACCCCAAC
GCCAGCCTGCTGATCCAGAACATCATCCAGAACGACACCGGCTTCTACACCCTGCACGTGATCAAGAGCG
ACCTGGTCAACGAGGAAGCCACCGGCCAGTTCAGAGTGTACCCTGAGCTGCCCAAGCCTAGCATCAGCAG
CAACAACAGCAAGCCCGTGGAAGATAAGGACGCCGTGGCCTTTACCTGCGAGCCCGAAACACAGGACGCC
ACCTATCTTTGGTGGGTCAACAACCAGAGCCTGCCTGTGTCTCCCAGACTGCAGCTGAGCAACGGCAATC
GGACCCTGACACTGTTCAACGTGACCCGGAATGACACCGCCAGCTACAAGTGCGAGACACAGAACCCAGT
GTCTGCCAGGCGGAGCGATAGCGTGATCCTGAATGTGCTGTACGGCCCCGACGCTCCCACAATCTCTCCA
CTGAACACCAGCTACAGAAGCGGCGAGAACCTGAACCTGAGCTGTCACGCCGCCAGCAATCCTCCAGCTC
AGTACAGTTGGTTCGTGAACGGCACCTTCCAGCAGAGCACCCAAGAGCTGTTCATCCCCAACATCACCGT
GAACAACAGCGGCAGCTATACCTGTCAGGCCCACAACAGCGATACCGGCCTGAACAGAACCACCGTGACC
ACCATCACAGTGTACGCCGAGCCTCCAAAGCCTTTCATCACCTCCAACAACTCTAACCCCGTCGAGGACG
AGGATGCCGTGGCTCTGACATGCGAGCCTGAGATCCAGAATACCACATACCTGTGGTGGGTTAACAATCA
GTCTCTCCCCGTGTCTCCCCGGCTCCAGCTGTCCAACGACAACAGAACACTGACCCTGCTGAGCGTGACC
AGAAACGACGTGGGCCCTTACGAGTGCGGCATTCAGAACAAGCTGTCCGTGGACCACAGCGACCCCGTGA
TTCTGAACGTCCTGTATGGACCTGACGACCCCACAATCAGCCCCAGCTACACCTACTACAGACCTGGCGT
GAACCTGTCTCTGTCCTGCCACGCTGCCTCCAATCCGCCTGCACAGTACAGCTGGCTGATCGACGGCAAT
ATCCAGCAGCACACACAAGAACTCTTCATTAGCAATATCACCGAGAAGAACTCCGGCCTGTACACATGCC
AGGCCAACAATTCTGCCAGCGGCCACAGCCGGACCACAGTGAAAACAATCACCGTGTCTGCCGAGCTGCC
TAAACCTTCCATCAGCTCTAACAATTCCAAGCCGGTTGAGGACAAAGATGCCGTCGCCTTCACCTGTGAA
CCAGAGGCTCAGAACACAACTTACCTTTGGTGGGTTAACGGCCAGTCACTGCCAGTGTCACCTCGCCTGC
AGCTGTCTAATGGCAACCGGACACTCACCCTGTTTAATGTGACACGGAACGACGCCAGAGCCTACGTGTG
CGGAATCCAGAATTCCGTGTCCGCCAATCGGAGCGACCCTGTCACACTGGATGTGCTCTATGGCCCTGAC
ACACCCATCATCTCCCCACCTGATAGCAGCTACCTGAGCGGCGCCAACCTGAATCTGTCTTGCCACAGCG
CAAGCAACCCAAGTCCTCAGTACTCCTGGCGGATCAACGGCATCCCTCAGCAGCATACCCAGGTGCTGTT
TATCGCCAAGATCACACCCAACAACAATGGCACCTACGCCTGCTTCGTGTCCAATCTGGCCACCGGCAGA
AACAACTCCATCGTGAAGTCCATCACTGTGTCCGCCTCCGGCACATCTCCCGGT
